Addgene plasmid #161763: pTRANS-Pho2-1/2-2-Csy4
Purpose: pTRANS T-DNA vector with nptII selection and 35S:Cas9 with 6x Csy4-spliced gRNAs and rolD:TREX2 targeting the four MsPho2-1abcd and MsPho2-2abcd genes in alfalfa (pTRANS_220 - #91113)
Depositing lab: Shaun Curtin. Depositing organization: USDA ARS Midwest Area, Plant Science Research Unit. Publication: Alfalfa (Medicago sativa L.) pho2 mutant plants hyperaccumulate phosphate. Miller SS, Dornbusch MR, Farmer AD, Huertas R, Gutierrez-Gonzalez JJ, Young ND, Samac DA, Curtin SJ. G3 (Bethesda). 2022 May 30;12(6). pii: 6574359. doi: 10.1093/g3journal/jkac096. PubMed 35471600.
Backbone
  Vector backbone: pTRANS_220
  Backbone manufacturer: Voytas Plant Genome Engineering Tool kit
  Backbone size w/o insert (bp): 8500
  Total vector size (bp): 17682
  Vector type: Plant Expression
  Selectable markers: neomycin phosphotransferase (kanR)
Growth in bacteria
  Bacterial resistance: Kanamycin, 50 μg/mL
  Growth temperature: 37°C
  Growth strain: DH5alpha
  Copy number: High Copy
Gene/Insert
  Gene/Insert name: Cas9 and gRNAs
  gRNA/shRNA sequence: MsPho2-1 and MsPho2-2
  Species: alflafa
  Promoter: CmYLCV Promoter
  Cloning method: Gateway Cloning
  Sequencing primers: 5′ CTAGAAGTAGTCAAGGCGGC
Terms and licenses: Academic/Nonprofit Terms; Industry Terms: Not Available to Industry
How to cite: pTRANS-Pho2-1/2-2-Csy4 was a gift from Shaun Curtin (Addgene plasmid # 161763 ; http://n2t.net/addgene:161763 ; RRID:Addgene_161763)
