[The description below was written by a language model from this plasmid's Addgene catalogue record and pLannotate feature annotations shown in this document.]
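Description:
pTRANS-Pho2-1/2-2-Csy4 is a roughly 17.7 kb binary T-DNA vector for plant genome editing, built on the pTRANS_220 backbone from a plant genome engineering toolkit and assembled by Gateway cloning according to the record. The backbone carries a ColE1/pMB1-type high-copy origin with a bom site for propagation in E. coli. It also carries the pVS1 oriV, RepA and StaA functions, which support replication and stable maintenance in Agrobacterium. A bacterial aphA-3 kanamycin resistance gene sits outside the T-DNA. Between the nopaline-type left and right border repeats, an enhanced CaMV 35S promoter drives nptII with a CaMV poly(A) signal, which allows kanamycin-type selection of transformed plant tissue.

The editing payload consists of three expression units. A CaMV 35S promoter precedes a Csy4 (Cas6f) coding sequence, followed closely by Streptococcus pyogenes Cas9 and the Arabidopsis HSP18.2 terminator. This arrangement points to co-expression of the two proteins from one transcript, although no linker element is annotated. Downstream lies an array of six gRNA scaffolds ending in a CaMV poly(A) signal. The catalogue lists the CmYLCV promoter, which is not annotated in the feature table but presumably drives this array. One Csy4 repeat is annotated ahead of the array, and Csy4 cleaves at such recognition hairpins to release individual guides from the polycistronic transcript. The third unit encodes mouse TREX2, a 3′ exonuclease, with a pea rbcS-E9 terminator, and the record states it is under the rolD promoter. TREX2 is generally included to bias repair of Cas9 breaks toward deletions.

The guides target the MsPho2-1 and MsPho2-2 gene copies (a–d alleles) of tetraploid alfalfa. The associated work used the construct to generate pho2 mutants that hyperaccumulate phosphate.
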