Features (pLannotate 1.2.2; 34 found; start..end, strand, type, name):
    291..1085    -  CDS            KanR: aminoglycoside phosphotransferase; aphA-3; confers resistance to kanamycin
   1510..1534    +  misc_feature   LB T-DNA repeat: left border repeat from nopaline C58 T-DNA
   1612..1786    -  polyA_signal   CaMV poly(A) signal: cauliflower mosaic virus polyadenylation signal
   1843..2635    -  CDS            NeoR/KanR (fragment): aminoglycoside phosphotransferase from Tn5; aph(3')-II (or nptII); confers resistance to neomycin, kanamycin, and G418 (Geneticin®)
   2703..3379    -  promoter       CaMV 35S promoter (enhanced): cauliflower mosaic virus 35S promoter with a duplicated enhancer region
   3469..3557    +  CDS            lacI (fragment): lac repressor; lacI; The lac repressor binds to the lac operator to inhibit transcription in E. coli. This inhibition can be relieved by adding lactose or isopropyl-β-D-thiogalactopyranoside (IPTG).
   3570..3591    +  protein_bind   CAP binding site: CAP binding activates transcription in the presence of cAMP. E. coli catabolite activator protein
   3606..3636    +  promoter       lac promoter: promoter for the E. coli lac operon
   3640..3662    +  protein_bind   lac operator (fragment): The lac repressor binds to the lac operator to inhibit transcription in E. coli. This inhibition can be relieved by adding lactose or isopropyl-β-D-thiogalactopyranoside (IPTG). lac repressor encoded by lacI
   3693..3718    +  misc_feature   MCS (fragment): pUC18/19 multiple cloning site
   4214..4555    +  promoter       CaMV 35S promoter: strong constitutive promoter from cauliflower mosaic virus
   4581..5141    +  CDS            cas6f: CAS6_PSEAB - Also known as csy4. Experimental evidence at protein level: Swiss-Prot protein existence level 1. CRISPR (clustered regularly interspaced short palindromic repeat) is an adaptive immune system that provides protection against mobile genetic elements (viruses, transposable elements and conjugative plasmids). CRISPR clusters contain sequences complementary to antecedent mobile elements and target invading nucleic acids. CRISPR clusters are transcribed and processed into CRISPR RNA (crRNA). Processes pre-crRNA into individual crRNA units. Absolutely required for crRNA production or s
   5208..9311    +  CDS            cas9: CAS9_STRP1 - Also known as csn1 From Streptococcus pyogenes serotype M1.
   9357..9605    +  terminator     HSP terminator: efficient transcription terminator from the Arabidopsis thaliana heat shock protein 18.2 gene (Nagaya et al., 2010)
  10104..10131   +  ncRNA          CRISPR-DR4: Accession: RF01317 - CRISPR RNA direct repeat element
  10145..10220   +  misc_RNA       gRNA scaffold: guide RNA scaffold for the Streptococcus pyogenes CRISPR/Cas9 system
  10261..10336   +  misc_RNA       gRNA scaffold: guide RNA scaffold for the Streptococcus pyogenes CRISPR/Cas9 system
  10377..10452   +  misc_RNA       gRNA scaffold: guide RNA scaffold for the Streptococcus pyogenes CRISPR/Cas9 system
  10493..10568   +  misc_RNA       gRNA scaffold: guide RNA scaffold for the Streptococcus pyogenes CRISPR/Cas9 system
  10609..10684   +  misc_RNA       gRNA scaffold: guide RNA scaffold for the Streptococcus pyogenes CRISPR/Cas9 system
  10725..10800   +  misc_RNA       gRNA scaffold: guide RNA scaffold for the Streptococcus pyogenes CRISPR/Cas9 system
  10840..11014   +  polyA_signal   CaMV poly(A) signal: cauliflower mosaic virus polyadenylation signal
  11061..11115   -  misc_feature   MCS (fragment): pBluescript multiple cloning site
  11584..12291   +  CDS            Trex2: TREX2_MOUSE - Experimental evidence at protein level: Swiss-Prot protein existence level 1. Exonuclease with a preference for double-stranded DNA with mismatched 3' termini. May play a role in DNA repair. From Mus musculus (Mouse).
  12304..12609   +  terminator     E9 terminator (fragment): terminator and polyadenylation signal from the pea rbcS-E9 gene
  12693..12847   +  CDS            lacZα (fragment): LacZα fragment of β-galactosidase; lacZ fragment
  12913..12937   +  misc_feature   RB T-DNA repeat: right border repeat from nopaline C58 T-DNA
  13277..13678   +  CDS            Y4CG_SINFN (fragment): Protein inferred from homology: Swiss-Prot protein existence level 3. From Sinorhizobium fredii (strain NBRC 101917 / NGR234).
  14238..14867   +  CDS            pVS1 StaA: stability protein from the Pseudomonas plasmid pVS1 (Heeb et al., 2000)
  15296..16369   +  CDS            pVS1 RepA: replication protein from the Pseudomonas plasmid pVS1 (Heeb et al., 2000)
  16435..16629   +  rep_origin     pVS1 oriV: origin of replication for the Pseudomonas plasmid pVS1 (Heeb et al., 2000)
  16832..16871   +  CDS            rop (fragment): Rop protein, which maintains plasmids at low copy number; rop
  16973..17113   +  misc_feature   bom: basis of mobility region from pBR322
  17299..204     -  rep_origin     ori (across the origin): high-copy-number ColE1/pMB1/pBR322/pUC origin of replication
>Addgene plasmid #161763 | pTRANS-Pho2-1/2-2-Csy4 | addgene full sequence | sequence record 393577 | Addgene NGS Result
GTAGGCGGTGCTACAGAGTTCTTGAAGTGGTGGCCTAACTACGGCTACACTAGAAGGACAGTATTTGGTA
TCTGCGCTCTGCTGAAGCCAGTTACCTTCGGAAAAAGAGTTGGTAGCTCTTGATCCGGCAAACAAACCAC
CGCTGGTAGCGGTGGTTTTTTTGTTTGCAAGCAGCAGATTACGCGCAGAAAAAAAGGATCTCAAGAAGAT
CCTTTGATCTTTTCTACGGGGTCTGACGCTCAGTGGAACGAAAACTCACGTTAAGGGATTTTGGTCATGC
ATTCTAGGTACTAAAACAATTCATCCAGTAAAATATAATATTTTATTTTCTCCCAATCAGGCTTGATCCC
CAGTAAGTCAAAAAATAGCTCGACATACTGTTCTTCCCCGATATCCTCCCTGATCGACCGGACGCAGAAG
GCAATGTCATACCACTTGTCCGCCCTGCCGCTTCTCCCAAGATCAATAAAGCCACTTACTTTGCCATCTT
TCACAAAGATGTTGCTGTCTCCCAGGTCGCCGTGGGAAAAGACAAGTTCCTCTTCGGGCTTTTCCGTCTT
TAAAAAATCATACAGCTCGCGCGGATCTTTAAATGGAGTGTCTTCTTCCCAGTTTTCGCAATCCACATCG
GCCAGATCGTTATTCAGTAAGTAATCCAATTCGGCTAAGCGGCTGTCTAAGCTATTCGTATAGGGACAAT
CCGATATGTCGATGGAGTGAAAGAGCCTGATGCACTCCGCATACAGCTCGATAATCTTTTCAGGGCTTTG
TTCATCTTCATACTCTTCCGAGCAAAGGACGCCATCGGCCTCACTCATGAGCAGATTGCTCCAGCCATCA
TGCCGTTCAAAGTGCAGGACCTTTGGAACAGGCAGCTTTCCTTCCAGCCATAGCATCATGTCCTTTTCCC
GTTCCACATCATAGGTGGTCCCTTTATACCGGCTGTCCGTCATTTTTAAATATAGGTTTTCATTTTCTCC
CACCAGCTTATATACCTTAGCAGGAGACATTCCTTCCGTATCTTTTACGCAGCGGTATTTTTCGATCAGT
TTTTTCAATTCCGGTGATATTCTCATTTTAGCCATTTATTATTTCCTTCCTCTTTTCTACAGTATTTAAA
GATACCCCAAGAAGCTAATTATAACAAGACGAACTCCAATTCACTGTTCCTTGCATTCTAAAACCTTAAA
TACCAGAAAACAGCTTTTTCAAAGTTGTTTTCAAAGTTGGCGTATAACATAGTATCGACGGAGCCGATTT
TGAAACCGCGGTGATCACAGGCAGCAACGCTCTGTCATCGTTACAATCAACATGCTACCCTCCGCGAGAT
CATCCGTGTTTCAAACCCGGCAGCTTAGTTGCCGTTCTTCCGAATAGCATCGGTAACATGAGCAAAGTCT
GCCGCCTTACAACGGCTCTCCCGCTGACGCCGTCCCGGACTGATGGGCTGCCTGTATCGAGTGGTGATTT
TGTGCCGAGCTGCCGGTCGGGGAGCTGTTGGCTGGCTGGTGGCAGGATATATTGTGGTGTAAACAAATTG
ACGCTTAGACAACTTAATAACACATTGCGGACGTTTTTAATGTACTGAATTAACGCCGAATTAATTCGGG
GGATCTGGATTTTAGTACTGGATTTTGGTTTTAGGAATTAGAAATTTTATTGATAGAAGTATTTTACAAA
TACAAATACATACTAAGGGTTTCTTATATGCTCAACACATGAGCGAAACCCTATAGGAACCCTAATTCCC
TTATCTGGGAACTACTCACACATTATTATGGAGAAACTCGAGCTTGTCGATCGACTCTAGCTAGAGGATC
GATCCGAACCCCAGAGTCCCGCTCAGAAGAACTCGTCAAGAAGGCGATAGAAGGCGATGCGCTGCGAATC
GGGAGCGGCGATACCGTAAAGCACGAGGAAGCGGTCAGCCCATTCGCCGCCAAGCTCTTCAGCAATATCA
CGGGTAGCCAACGCTATGTCCTGATAGCGGTCCGCCACACCCAGCCGGCCACAGTCGATGAATCCAGAAA
AGCGGCCATTTTCCACCATGATATTCGGCAAGCAGGCATCGCCATGTGTCACGACGAGATCCTCGCCGTC
GGGCATGCGCGCCTTGAGCCTGGCGAACAGTTCGGCTGGCGCGAGCCCCTGATGCTCTTCGTCCAGATCA
TCCTGATCGACAAGACCGGCTTCCATCCGAGTACGTGCTCGCTCGATGCGATGTTTCGCTTGGTGGTCGA
ATGGGCAGGTAGCCGGATCAAGCGTATGCAGCCGCCGCATTGCATCAGCCATGATGGATACTTTCTCGGC
AGGAGCAAGGTGAGATGACAGGAGATCCTGCCCCGGCACTTCGCCCAATAGCAGCCAGTCCCTTCCCGCT
TCAGTGACAACGTCGAGCACAGCTGCGCAAGGAACGCCCGTCGTGGCCAGCCACGATAGCCGCGCTGCCT
CGTCCTGGAGTTCATTCAGGGCACCGGACAGGTCGGTCTTGACAAAAAGAACCGGGCGCCCCTGCGCTGA
CAGCCGAAACACGGCGGCATCAGAGCAGCCGATTGTCTGTTGTGCCCAGTCATAGCCGAATAGCCTCTCC
ACCCAAGCGGCCGGAGAACCTGCGTGCAATCCATCTTGTTCAATCCCCATGGTCGATCGACAGATCTGCG
AAAGCTCGAGAGAGATAGATTTGTAGAGAGAGACTGGTGATTTCAGCGTGTCCTCTCCAAATGAAATGAA
CTTCCTTATATAGAGGAAGGGTCTTGCGAAGGATAGTGGGATTGTGCGTCATCCCTTACGTCAGTGGAGA
TATCACATCAATCCACTTGCTTTGAAGACGTGGTTGGAACGTCTTCTTTTTCCACGATGCTCCTCGTGGG
TGGGGGTCCATCTTTGGGACCACTGTCGGCAGAGGCATCTTGAACGATAGCCTTTCCTTTATCGCAATGA
TGGCATTTGTAGGTGCCACCTTCCTTTTCTACTGTCCTTTTGATGAAGTGACAGATAGCTGGGCAATGGA
ATCCGAGGAGGTTTCCCGATATTACCCTTTGTTGAAAAGTCTCAATAGCCCTTTGGTCTTCTGAGACTGT
ATCTTTGATATTCTTGGAGTAGACGAGAGTGTCGTGCTCCACCATGTTCACATCAATCCACTTGCTTTGA
AGACGTGGTTGGAACGTCTTCTTTTTCCACGATGCTCCTCGTGGGTGGGGGTCCATCTTTGGGACCACTG
TCGGCAGAGGCATCTTGAACGATAGCCTTTCCTTTATCGCAATGATGGCATTTGTAGGTGCCACCTTCCT
TTTCTACTGTCCTTTTGATGAAGTGACAGATAGCTGGGCAATGGAATCCGAGGAGGTTTCCCGATATTAC
CCTTTGTTGAAAAGTCTCAATAGCCCTTTGGTCTTCTGAGACTGTATCTTTGATATTCTTGGAGTAGACG
AGAGTGTCGTGCTCCACCATGTTGGCAAGCTGCTCTAGCCAATACGCAAACCGCCTCTCCCCGCGCGTTG
GCCGATTCATTAATGCAGCTGGCACGACAGGTTTCCCGACTGGAAAGCGGGCAGTGAGCGCAACGCAATT
AATGTGAGTTAGCTCACTCATTAGGCACCCCAGGCTTTACACTTTATGCTTCCGGCTCGTATGTTGTGTG
GAATTGTGAGCGGATAACAATTTCACACAGGAAACAGCTATGACATGATTACGAATTCGAGCTCGGTACC
CGGGGATCGGCGCGCCAGATTTGCCTTTTCAATTTCAGAAAGAATGCTAACCCACAGATGGTTAGAGAGG
CTTACGCAGCAGGTATCATCAAGACGATCTACCCGAGCAATAATCTCCAGGAAATCAAATACCTTCCCAA
GAAGGTTAAAGATGCAGTCAAAAGATTCAGGACTAACTGCATCAAGAACACAGAGAAAGATATATTTCTC
AAGATCAGAAGTACTATTCCAGTATGGACGATTCAAGGCTTGCTTCACAAACCAAGGCAAGTAATAGAGA
TTGGAGTCTCTAAAAAGGTAGTTCCCACTGAATCAAAGGCCATGGAGTCAAAGATTCAAATAGAGGACCT
AACAGAACTCGCCGTAAAGACTGGCGAACAGTTCATACAGAGTCTCTTACGACTCAATGACAAGAAGAAA
ATCTTCGTCAACATGGTGGAGCACGACACACTTGTCTACTCCAAAAATATCAAAGATACAGTCTCAGAAG
ACCAAAGGGCAATTGAGACTTTTCAACAAAGGGTAATATCCGGAAACCTCCTCGGATTCCATTGCCCAGC
TATCTGTCACTTTATTGTGAAGATAGTGGAAAAGGAAGGTGGCTCCTACAAATGCCATCATTGCGATAAA
GGAAAGGCCATCGTTGAAGATGCCTCTGCCGACAGTGGTCCCAAAGATGGACCCCCACCCACGAGGAGCA
TCGTGGAAAAAGAAGACGTTCCAACCACGTCTTCAAAGCAAGTGGATTGATGTGATATCTCCACTGACGT
AAGGGATGACGCACAATCCCACTATCCTTCGCAAGACCCTTCCTCTATATAAGGAAGTTCATTTCATTTG
GAGAGAACACGGGGGACTCCTGCAGGAAAAATGGATCATTATCTTGATATTAGACTTAGACCTGATCCAG
AATTTCCACCAGCTCAACTTATGTCTGTTCTTTTTGGAAAACTTCATCAAGCTCTTGTTGCTCAAGGAGG
AGATAGAATTGGAGTTTCTTTTCCTGATCTTGATGAATCAAGATCAAGACTTGGAGAAAGACTTAGAATT
CATGCTTCTGCTGATGATCTTAGAGCTTTGCTTGCTAGACCTTGGCTTGAAGGACTTAGAGATCATCTTC
AATTTGGAGAACCAGCTGTTGTTCCACATCCAACTCCTTATAGACAAGTTTCAAGAGTTCAAGCTAAATC
TAATCCAGAAAGACTTAGAAGAAGACTTATGAGAAGACATGATCTTTCTGAAGAAGAAGCTAGAAAAAGA
ATTCCTGATACTGTTGCTAGAGCTTTGGATTTGCCTTTTGTTACACTTAGATCACAATCTACTGGACAAC
ATTTTAGACTTTTTATTAGACATGGACCACTTCAAGTTACTGCTGAAGAAGGAGGATTTACTTGTTATGG
ACTTTCTAAGGGAGGTTTTGTTCCTTGGTTTGGATCTGGAGCTACTAATTTTTCTCTTCTTAAGCAAGCT
GGAGATGTTGAAGAAAATCCTGGACCCATGGATAAGAAGTACTCTATCGGACTCGATATCGGAACTAACT
CTGTGGGATGGGCTGTGATCACCGATGAGTACAAGGTGCCATCTAAGAAGTTCAAGGTTCTCGGAAACAC
CGATAGGCACTCTATCAAGAAAAACCTTATCGGTGCTCTCCTCTTCGATTCTGGTGAAACTGCTGAGGCT
ACCAGACTCAAGAGAACCGCTAGAAGAAGGTACACCAGAAGAAAGAACAGGATCTGCTACCTCCAAGAGA
TCTTCTCTAACGAGATGGCTAAAGTGGATGATTCATTCTTCCACAGGCTCGAAGAGTCATTCCTCGTGGA
AGAAGATAAGAAGCACGAGAGGCACCCTATCTTCGGAAACATCGTTGATGAGGTGGCATACCACGAGAAG
TACCCTACTATCTACCACCTCAGAAAGAAGCTCGTTGATTCTACTGATAAGGCTGATCTCAGGCTCATCT
ACCTCGCTCTCGCTCACATGATCAAGTTCAGAGGACACTTCCTCATCGAGGGTGATCTCAACCCTGATAA
CTCTGATGTGGATAAGTTGTTCATCCAGCTCGTGCAGACCTACAACCAGCTTTTCGAAGAGAACCCTATC
AACGCTTCAGGTGTGGATGCTAAGGCTATCCTCTCTGCTAGGCTCTCTAAGTCAAGAAGGCTTGAGAACC
TCATTGCTCAGCTCCCTGGTGAGAAGAAGAACGGACTTTTCGGAAACTTGATCGCTCTCTCTCTCGGACT
CACCCCTAACTTCAAGTCTAACTTCGATCTCGCTGAGGATGCAAAGCTCCAGCTCTCAAAGGATACCTAC
GATGATGATCTCGATAACCTCCTCGCTCAGATCGGAGATCAGTACGCTGATTTGTTCCTCGCTGCTAAGA
ACCTCTCTGATGCTATCCTCCTCAGTGATATCCTCAGAGTGAACACCGAGATCACCAAGGCTCCACTCTC
AGCTTCTATGATCAAGAGATACGATGAGCACCACCAGGATCTCACACTTCTCAAGGCTCTTGTTAGACAG
CAGCTCCCAGAGAAGTACAAAGAGATTTTCTTCGATCAGTCTAAGAACGGATACGCTGGTTACATCGATG
GTGGTGCATCTCAAGAAGAGTTCTACAAGTTCATCAAGCCTATCCTCGAGAAGATGGATGGAACCGAGGA
ACTCCTCGTGAAGCTCAATAGAGAGGATCTTCTCAGAAAGCAGAGGACCTTCGATAACGGATCTATCCCT
CATCAGATCCACCTCGGAGAGTTGCACGCTATCCTTAGAAGGCAAGAGGATTTCTACCCATTCCTCAAGG
ATAACAGGGAAAAGATTGAGAAGATTCTCACCTTCAGAATCCCTTACTACGTGGGACCTCTCGCTAGAGG
AAACTCAAGATTCGCTTGGATGACCAGAAAGTCTGAGGAAACCATCACCCCTTGGAACTTCGAAGAGGTG
GTGGATAAGGGTGCTAGTGCTCAGTCTTTCATCGAGAGGATGACCAACTTCGATAAGAACCTTCCAAACG
AGAAGGTGCTCCCTAAGCACTCTTTGCTCTACGAGTACTTCACCGTGTACAACGAGTTGACCAAGGTTAA
GTACGTGACCGAGGGAATGAGGAAGCCTGCTTTTTTGTCAGGTGAGCAAAAGAAGGCTATCGTTGATCTC
TTGTTCAAGACCAACAGAAAGGTGACCGTGAAGCAGCTCAAAGAGGATTACTTCAAGAAAATCGAGTGCT
TCGATTCAGTTGAGATTTCTGGTGTTGAGGATAGGTTCAACGCATCTCTCGGAACCTACCACGATCTCCT
CAAGATCATTAAGGATAAGGATTTCTTGGATAACGAGGAAAACGAGGATATCTTGGAGGATATCGTTCTT
ACCCTCACCCTCTTTGAAGATAGAGAGATGATTGAAGAAAGGCTCAAGACCTACGCTCATCTCTTCGATG
ATAAGGTGATGAAGCAGTTGAAGAGAAGAAGATACACTGGTTGGGGAAGGCTCTCAAGAAAGCTCATTAA
CGGAATCAGGGATAAGCAGTCTGGAAAGACAATCCTTGATTTCCTCAAGTCTGATGGATTCGCTAACAGA
AACTTCATGCAGCTCATCCACGATGATTCTCTCACCTTTAAAGAGGATATCCAGAAGGCTCAGGTTTCAG
GACAGGGTGATAGTCTCCATGAGCATATCGCTAACCTCGCTGGATCTCCTGCAATCAAGAAGGGAATCCT
CCAGACTGTGAAGGTTGTGGATGAGTTGGTGAAGGTGATGGGAAGGCATAAGCCTGAGAACATCGTGATC
GAAATGGCTAGAGAGAACCAGACCACTCAGAAGGGACAGAAGAACTCTAGGGAAAGGATGAAGAGGATCG
AGGAAGGTATCAAAGAGCTTGGATCTCAGATCCTCAAAGAGCACCCTGTTGAGAACACTCAGCTCCAGAA
TGAGAAGCTCTACCTCTACTACCTCCAGAACGGAAGGGATATGTATGTGGATCAAGAGTTGGATATCAAC
AGGCTCTCTGATTACGATGTTGATCATATCGTGCCACAGTCATTCTTGAAGGATGATTCTATCGATAACA
AGGTGCTCACCAGGTCTGATAAGAACAGGGGTAAGAGTGATAACGTGCCAAGTGAAGAGGTTGTGAAGAA
AATGAAGAACTATTGGAGGCAGCTCCTCAACGCTAAGCTCATCACTCAGAGAAAGTTCGATAACTTGACT
AAGGCTGAGAGGGGAGGACTCTCTGAATTGGATAAGGCAGGATTCATCAAGAGGCAGCTTGTGGAAACCA
GGCAGATCACTAAGCACGTTGCACAGATCCTCGATTCTAGGATGAACACCAAGTACGATGAGAACGATAA
GTTGATCAGGGAAGTGAAGGTTATCACCCTCAAGTCAAAGCTCGTGTCTGATTTCAGAAAGGATTTCCAA
TTCTACAAGGTGAGGGAAATCAACAACTACCACCACGCTCACGATGCTTACCTTAACGCTGTTGTTGGAA
CCGCTCTCATCAAGAAGTATCCTAAGCTCGAGTCAGAGTTCGTGTACGGTGATTACAAGGTGTACGATGT
GAGGAAGATGATCGCTAAGTCTGAGCAAGAGATCGGAAAGGCTACCGCTAAGTATTTCTTCTACTCTAAC
ATCATGAATTTCTTCAAGACCGAGATTACCCTCGCTAACGGTGAGATCAGAAAGAGGCCACTCATCGAGA
CAAACGGTGAAACAGGTGAGATCGTGTGGGATAAGGGAAGGGATTTCGCTACCGTTAGAAAGGTGCTCTC
TATGCCACAGGTGAACATCGTTAAGAAAACCGAGGTGCAGACCGGTGGATTCTCTAAAGAGTCTATCCTC
CCTAAGAGGAACTCTGATAAGCTCATTGCTAGGAAGAAGGATTGGGACCCTAAGAAATACGGTGGTTTCG
ATTCTCCTACCGTGGCTTACTCTGTTCTCGTTGTGGCTAAGGTTGAGAAGGGAAAGAGTAAGAAGCTCAA
GTCTGTTAAGGAACTTCTCGGAATCACTATCATGGAAAGGTCATCTTTCGAGAAGAACCCAATCGATTTC
CTCGAGGCTAAGGGATACAAAGAGGTTAAGAAGGATCTCATCATCAAGCTCCCAAAGTACTCACTCTTCG
AACTCGAGAACGGTAGAAAGAGGATGCTCGCTTCTGCTGGTGAGCTTCAAAAGGGAAACGAGCTTGCTCT
CCCATCTAAGTACGTTAACTTTCTTTACCTCGCTTCTCACTACGAGAAGTTGAAGGGATCTCCAGAAGAT
AACGAGCAGAAGCAACTTTTCGTTGAGCAGCACAAGCACTACTTGGATGAGATCATCGAGCAGATCTCTG
AGTTCTCTAAAAGGGTGATCCTCGCTGATGCAAACCTCGATAAGGTGTTGTCTGCTTACAACAAGCACAG
AGATAAGCCTATCAGGGAACAGGCAGAGAACATCATCCATCTCTTCACCCTTACCAACCTCGGTGCTCCT
GCTGCTTTCAAGTACTTCGATACAACCATCGATAGGAAGAGATACACCTCTACCAAAGAAGTGCTCGATG
CTACCCTCATCCATCAGTCTATCACTGGACTCTACGAGACTAGGATCGATCTCTCACAGCTCGGTGGTGA
TTCAAGGGCTGATCCTAAGAAGAAGAGGAAGGTTTGACGTCGACGATATGAAGATGAAGATGAAATATTT
GGTGTGTCAAATAAAAAGCTTGTGTGCTTAAGTTTGTGTTTTTTTCTTGGCTTGTTGTGTTATGAATTTG
TGGCTTTTTCTAATATTAAATGAATGTAAGATCACATTATAATGAATAAACAAATGTTTCTATAATCCAT
TGTGAATGTTTTGTTGGATCTCTTCTGCAGCATATAACTACTGTATGTGCTATGGTATGGACTATGGAAT
ATGATTAAAGATAAGCCAGAGCTCTGGTGACGGACGGCGCGCTGGCAGACATACTGTCCCACAAATGAAG
ATGGAATCTGTAAAAGAAAACGCGTGAAATAATGCGTCTGACAAAGGTTAGGTCGGCTGCCTTTAATCAA
TACCAAAGTGGTCCCTACCACGATGGAAAAACTGTGCAGTCGGTTTGGCTTTTTCTGACGAACAAATAAG
ATTCGTGGCCGACAGGTGGGGGTCCACCATGTGAAGGCATCTTCAGACTCCAATAATGGAGCAATGACGT
AAGGGCTTACGAAATAAGTAAGGGTAGTTTGGGAAATGTCCACTCACCCGTCAGTCTATAAATACTTAGC
CCCTCCCTCATTGTTAAGGGAGCAAAATCTCAGAGAGATAGTCCTAGAGAGAGAAAGAGAGCAAGTAGCC
TAGAAGTAGTCAAGGCGGCGAAGTATTCAGGCACGTGGCCAGGAAGAAGAAAAGCCAAGACGACGAAAAC
AGGTAAGAGCTAAGCTTCCTGCAGGTTCACTGCCGTATAGGCAGATTAGAACCTAAAGGAACCGGTTTTA
GAGCTAGAAATAGCAAGTTAAAATAAGGCTAGTCCGTTATCAACTTGAAAAAGTGGCACCGAGTCGGTGC
GTTCACTGCCGTATAGGCAGAATTGGGAAGATAAAGACCAGTTTTAGAGCTAGAAATAGCAAGTTAAAAT
AAGGCTAGTCCGTTATCAACTTGAAAAAGTGGCACCGAGTCGGTGCGTTCACTGCCGTATAGGCAGGTTT
GAGTCTCCTAAATACGGTTTTAGAGCTAGAAATAGCAAGTTAAAATAAGGCTAGTCCGTTATCAACTTGA
AAAAGTGGCACCGAGTCGGTGCGTTCACTGCCGTATAGGCAGATTATGTAACTAAGGGGCCAGTTTTAGA
GCTAGAAATAGCAAGTTAAAATAAGGCTAGTCCGTTATCAACTTGAAAAAGTGGCACCGAGTCGGTGCGT
TCACTGCCGTATAGGCAGTCACACGCAAACTGGCAGCTGTTTTAGAGCTAGAAATAGCAAGTTAAAATAA
GGCTAGTCCGTTATCAACTTGAAAAAGTGGCACCGAGTCGGTGCGTTCACTGCCGTATAGGCAGGTTCAA
AGGCCGCTCGAGGAGTTTTAGAGCTAGAAATAGCAAGTTAAAATAAGGCTAGTCCGTTATCAACTTGAAA
AAGTGGCACCGAGTCGGTGCGTTCACTGCCGTATAGGCAGGTCGATCGACAAGCTCGAGTTTCTCCATAA
TAATGTGTGAGTAGTTCCCAGATAAGGGAATTAGGGTTCCTATAGGGTTTCGCTCATGTGTTGAGCATAT
AAGAAACCCTTAGTATGTATTTGTATTTGTAAAATACTTCTATCAATAAAATTTCTAATTCCTAAAACCA
AAATCCAGTACTAAAATCCAGATCCCCCGAATTAGAGCTCTACCGGCGTAATATGGCGCGCCGAAGAGCG
CGAGGTCGACGGTATCGATAAGCTTGATATCGAATTCCTGCAGCCCGGGGGATCCGCCCGCTCTAGACTG
CCTTGTAGGTGCGAATTTTCTCTGCTCAAATTGTTGAGGTTAGCGGATTTGTAAACGCGTTTATATGGGC
TGCTTGGAGGGTACTTTTGGATTAATTTTTTTCTGCCAGCGCATTCTGACGCGGCACCGCTTTGGAAAGT
GCGCTGTGGGTCCGCGTTTTCTACAATAATGTGCCGATCCGGTCAGAAAGTATATGGATGAGTTGTGCCA
GCCTCACCAACGTGCTGCAGGCCCATCATGACTACTTCAATGTTAATGGGGGTAATGAATAAATAGGCGA
AATTGGGTTCACGGTGGGCCCAGGGAATATAATATTGCCGCAGAGGTAGTCGGATGCCAAGGCCCGCAAC
TAATAGTTCACGAACAAATTCATTGTAGTGGGCGGCCAACTCCAAAACCAATTGCCAGTTATTGTATTGC
AATACATATATGGCTTCCTCCCTTGCCTGCAGGATGTCTGAGCCACCTCGGGCTGAGACCTTTGTATTCC
TGGACCTAGAAGCCACTGGGCTCCCAAACATGGACCCTGAGATTGCAGAGATATCCCTTTTTGCTGTTCA
CCGCTCTTCCCTGGAGAACCCAGAACGGGATGATTCTGGTTCCTTGGTGCTGCCCCGTGTTCTGGACAAG
CTCACACTGTGCATGTGCCCGGAGCGCCCCTTTACTGCCAAGGCCAGTGAGATTACTGGTTTGAGCAGCG
AAAGCCTGATGCACTGCGGGAAGGCTGGTTTCAATGGCGCTGTGGTAAGGACACTGCAGGGCTTCCTAAG
CCGCCAGGAGGGCCCCATCTGCCTTGTGGCCCACAATGGCTTCGATTATGACTTCCCACTGCTGTGCACG
GAGCTACAACGTCTGGGTGCCCATCTGCCCCAAGACACTGTCTGCCTGGACACACTGCCTGCATTGCGGG
GCCTGGACCGTGCTCACAGCCACGGCACCAGGGCTCAAGGCCGCAAAAGCTACAGCCTGGCCAGTCTCTT
CCACCGCTACTTCCAGGCTGAACCCAGTGCTGCCCATTCAGCAGAAGGTGATGTGCACACCCTGCTTCTG
ATCTTCCTGCATCGTGCTCCTGAGCTGCTCGCCTGGGCAGATGAGCAGGCCCGCAGCTGGGCTCATATTG
AGCCCATGTACGTGCCACCTGATGGTCCAAGCCTCGAAGCCTGATAACTCGAGGTTCGAGTATTATGGCA
TTGGGAAAACTGTTTTTCTTGTACCATTTGTTGTGCTTGTAATTTACTGTGTTTTTTATTCGGTTTTCGC
TATCGAACTGTGAAATGGAAATGGATGGAGAAGAGTTAATGAATGATATGGTCCTTTTGTTCATTCTCAA
ATTAATATTATTTGTTTTTTCTCTTATTTGTTGTGTGTTGAATTTGAAATTATAAGAGATATGCAAACAT
TTTGTTTTGAGTAAAAATGTGTCAAATCGTGGCCTCTAATGACCGAAGTTAATATGAGGAGTAAAACACT
TGTAGTTGTGAGCTCGCGCGTAGTCCTCGGTAATATCGCAGAACAAAAGTACCTGATATCGAGTGTACTT
CAAGTCACACCGGCGAGTGTGGCACTGGCCGTCGTTTTACAACGTCGTGACTGGGAAAACCCTGGCGTTA
CCCAACTTAATCGCCTTGCAGCACATCCCCCTTTCGCCAGCTGGCGTAATAGCGAAGAGGCCCGCACCGA
TCGCCCTTCCCAACAGTTGCGCAGCCTGAATGGCGAATGCTAGAGCAGCTTGAGCTTGGATCAGATTGTC
GTTTCCCGCCTTCAGTTTAAACTATCAGTGTTTGACAGGATATATTGGCGGGTAAACCTAAGAGAAAAGA
GCGTTTATTAGAATAATCGGATATTTAAAAGGGCGTGAAAAGGTTTATCCGTTCGTCCATTTGTATGTGC
ATGCCAACCACAGGGTTCCCCTCGGGATCAAAGTACTTTGATCCAACCCCTCCGCTGCTATAGTGCAGTC
GGCTTCTGACGTTCAGTGCAGCCGTCTTCTGAAAACGACATGTCGCACAAGTCCTAAGTTACGCGACAGG
CTGCCGCCCTGCCCTTTTCCTGGCGTTTTCTTGTCGCGTGTTTTAGTCGCATAAAGTAGAATACTTGCGA
CTAGAACCGGAGACATTACGCCATGAACAAGAGCGCCGCCGCTGGCCTGCTGGGCTATGCCCGCGTCAGC
ACCGACGACCAGGACTTGACCAACCAACGGGCCGAACTGCACGCGGCCGGCTGCACCAAGCTGTTTTCCG
AGAAGATCACCGGCACCAGGCGCGACCGCCCGGAGCTGGCCAGGATGCTTGACCACCTACGCCCTGGCGA
CGTTGTGACAGTGACCAGGCTAGACCGCCTGGCCCGCAGCACCCGCGACCTACTGGACATTGCCGAGCGC
ATCCAGGAGGCCGGCGCGGGCCTGCGTAGCCTGGCAGAGCCGTGGGCCGACACCACCACGCCGGCCGGCC
GCATGGTGTTGACCGTGTTCGCCGGCATTGCCGAGTTCGAGCGTTCCCTAATCATCGACCGCACCCGGAG
CGGGCGCGAGGCCGCCAAGGCCCGAGGCGTGAAGTTTGGCCCCCGCCCTACCCTCACCCCGGCACAGATC
GCGCACGCCCGCGAGCTGATCGACCAGGAAGGCCGCACCGTGAAAGAGGCGGCTGCACTGCTTGGCGTGC
ATCGCTCGACCCTGTACCGCGCACTTGAGCGCAGCGAGGAAGTGACGCCCACCGAGGCCAGGCGGCGCGG
TGCCTTCCGTGAGGACGCATTGACCGAGGCCGACGCCCTGGCGGCCGCCGAGAATGAACGCCAAGAGGAA
CAAGCATGAAACCGCACCAGGACGGCCAGGACGAACCGTTTTTCATTACCGAAGAGATCGAGGCGGAGAT
GATCGCGGCCGGGTACGTGTTCGAGCCGCCCGCGCACGTCTCAACCGTGCGGCTGCATGAAATCCTGGCC
GGTTTGTCTGATGCCAAGCTGGCGGCCTGGCCGGCCAGCTTGGCCGCTGAAGAAACCGAGCGCCGCCGTC
TAAAAAGGTGATGTGTATTTGAGTAAAACAGCTTGCGTCATGCGGTCGCTGCGTATATGATGCGATGAGT
AAATAAACAAATACGCAAGGGGAACGCATGAAGGTTATCGCTGTACTTAACCAGAAAGGCGGGTCAGGCA
AGACGACCATCGCAACCCATCTAGCCCGCGCCCTGCAACTCGCCGGGGCCGATGTTCTGTTAGTCGATTC
CGATCCCCAGGGCAGTGCCCGCGATTGGGCGGCCGTGCGGGAAGATCAACCGCTAACCGTTGTCGGCATC
GACCGCCCGACGATTGACCGCGACGTGAAGGCCATCGGCCGGCGCGACTTCGTAGTGATCGACGGAGCGC
CCCAGGCGGCGGACTTGGCTGTGTCCGCGATCAAGGCAGCCGACTTCGTGCTGATTCCGGTGCAGCCAAG
CCCTTACGACATATGGGCCACCGCCGACCTGGTGGAGCTGGTTAAGCAGCGCATTGAGGTCACGGATGGA
AGGCTACAAGCGGCCTTTGTCGTGTCGCGGGCGATCAAAGGCACGCGCATCGGCGGTGAGGTTGCCGAGG
CGCTGGCCGGGTACGAGCTGCCCATTCTTGAGTCCCGTATCACGCAGCGCGTGAGCTACCCAGGCACTGC
CGCCGCCGGCACAACCGTTCTTGAATCAGAACCCGAGGGCGACGCTGCCCGCGAGGTCCAGGCGCTGGCC
GCTGAAATTAAATCAAAACTCATTTGAGTTAATGAGGTAAAGAGAAAATGAGCAAAAGCACAAACACGCT
AAGTGCCGGCCGTCCGAGCGCACGCAGCAGCAAGGCTGCAACGTTGGCCAGCCTGGCAGACACGCCAGCC
ATGAAGCGGGTCAACTTTCAGTTGCCGGCGGAGGATCACACCAAGCTGAAGATGTACGCGGTACGCCAAG
GCAAGACCATTACCGAGCTGCTATCTGAATACATCGCGCAGCTACCAGAGTAAATGAGCAAATGAATAAA
TGAGTAGATGAATTTTAGCGGCTAAAGGAGGCGGCATGGAAAATCAAGAACAACCAGGCACCGACGCCGT
GGAATGCCCCATGTGTGGAGGAACGGGCGGTTGGCCAGGCGTAAGCGGCTGGGTTGCCTGCCGGCCCTGC
AATGGCACTGGAACCCCCAAGCCCGAGGAATCGGCGTGAGCGGTCGCAAACCATCCGGCCCGGTACAAAT
CGGCGCGGCGCTGGGTGATGACCTGGTGGAGAAGTTGAAGGCCGCGCAGGCCGCCCAGCGGCAACGCATC
GAGGCAGAAGCACGCCCCGGTGAATCGTGGCAAGCGGCCGCTGATCGAATCCGCAAAGAATCCCGGCAAC
CGCCGGCAGCCGGTGCGCCGTCGATTAGGAAGCCGCCCAAGGGCGACGAGCAACCAGATTTTTTCGTTCC
GATGCTCTATGACGTGGGCACCCGCGATAGTCGCAGCATCATGGACGTGGCCGTTTTCCGTCTGTCGAAG
CGTGACCGACGAGCTGGCGAGGTGATCCGCTACGAGCTTCCAGACGGGCACGTAGAGGTTTCCGCAGGGC
CGGCCGGCATGGCCAGTGTGTGGGATTACGACCTGGTACTGATGGCGGTTTCCCATCTAACCGAATCCAT
GAACCGATACCGGGAAGGGAAGGGAGACAAGCCCGGCCGCGTGTTCCGTCCACACGTTGCGGACGTACTC
AAGTTCTGCCGGCGAGCCGATGGCGGAAAGCAGAAAGACGACCTGGTAGAAACCTGCATTCGGTTAAACA
CCACGCACGTTGCCATGCAGCGTACGAAGAAGGCCAAGAACGGCCGCCTGGTGACGGTATCCGAGGGTGA
AGCCTTGATTAGCCGCTACAAGATCGTAAAGAGCGAAACCGGGCGGCCGGAGTACATCGAGATCGAGCTA
GCTGATTGGATGTACCGCGAGATCACAGAAGGCAAGAACCCGGACGTGCTGACGGTTCACCCCGATTACT
TTTTGATCGATCCCGGCATCGGCCGTTTTCTCTACCGCCTGGCACGCCGCGCCGCAGGCAAGGCAGAAGC
CAGATGGTTGTTCAAGACGATCTACGAACGCAGTGGCAGCGCCGGAGAGTTCAAGAAGTTCTGTTTCACC
GTGCGCAAGCTGATCGGGTCAAATGACCTGCCGGAGTACGATTTGAAGGAGGAGGCGGGGCAGGCTGGCC
CGATCCTAGTCATGCGCTACCGCAACCTGATCGAGGGCGAAGCATCCGCCGGTTCCTAATGTACGGAGCA
GATGCTAGGGCAAATTGCCCTAGCAGGGGAAAAAGGTCGAAAAGGTCTCTTTCCTGTGGATAGCACGTAC
ATTGGGAACCCAAAGCCGTACATTGGGAACCGGAACCCGTACATTGGGAACCCAAAGCCGTACATTGGGA
ACCGGTCACACATGTAAGTGACTGATATAAAAGAGAAAAAAGGCGATTTTTCCGCCTAAAACTCTTTAAA
ACTTATTAAAACTCTTAAAACCCGCCTGGCCTGTGCATAACTGTCTGGCCAGCGCACAGCCGAAGAGCTG
CAAAAAGCGCCTACCCTTCGGTCGCTGCGCTCCCTACGCCCCGCCGCTTCGCGTCGGCCTATCGCGGCCG
CTGGCCGCTCAAAAATGGCTGGCCTACGGCCAGGCAATCTACCAGGGCGCGGACAAGCCGCGCCGTCGCC
ACTCGACCGCCGGCGCCCACATCAAGGCACCCTGCCTCGCGCGTTTCGGTGATGACGGTGAAAACCTCTG
ACACATGCAGCTCCCGGAGACGGTCACAGCTTGTCTGTAAGCGGATGCCGGGAGCAGACAAGCCCGTCAG
GGCGCGTCAGCGGGTGTTGGCGGGTGTCGGGGCGCAGCCATGACCCAGTCACGTAGCGATAGCGGAGTGT
ATACTGGCTTAACTATGCGGCATCAGAGCAGATTGTACTGAGAGTGCACCATATGCGGTGTGAAATACCG
CACAGATGCGTAAGGAGAAAATACCGCATCAGGCGCTCTTCCGCTTCCTCGCTCACTGACTCGCTGCGCT
CGGTCGTTCGGCTGCGGCGAGCGGTATCAGCTCACTCAAAGGCGGTAATACGGTTATCCACAGAATCAGG
GGATAACGCAGGAAAGAACATGTGAGCAAAAGGCCAGCAAAAGGCCAGGAACCGTAAAAAGGCCGCGTTG
CTGGCGTTTTTCCATAGGCTCCGCCCCCCTGACGAGCATCACAAAAATCGACGCTCAAGTCAGAGGTGGC
GAAACCCGACAGGACTATAAAGATACCAGGCGTTTCCCCCTGGAAGCTCCCTCGTGCGCTCTCCTGTTCC
GACCCTGCCGCTTACCGGATACCTGTCCGCCTTTCTCCCTTCGGGAAGCGTGGCGCTTTCTCATAGCTCA
CGCTGTAGGTATCTCAGTTCGGTGTAGGTCGTTCGCTCCAAGCTGGGCTGTGTGCACGAACCCCCCGTTC
AGCCCGACCGCTGCGCCTTATCCGGTAACTATCGTCTTGAGTCCAACCCGGTAAGACACGACTTATCGCC
ACTGGCAGCAGCCACTGGTAACAGGATTAGCAGAGCGAGGTAT
